Addgene plasmid #212038: Sp_PE
Purpose: Bacterial expression of the PE2 proteins for genome editing in E. coli
Depositing lab: Quanjiang Ji. Depositing organization: ShanghaiTech University. Publication: BacPE: a versatile prime-editing platform in bacteria by inhibiting DNA exonucleases. Zhang H, Ma J, Wu Z, Chen X, Qian Y, Chen W, Wang Z, Zhang Y, Zhu H, Huang X, Ji Q. Nat Commun. 2024 Jan 27;15(1):825. doi: 10.1038/s41467-024-45114-4. PubMed 38280845.
Backbone
  Vector backbone: p15a
  Vector type: CRISPR
Growth in bacteria
  Bacterial resistance: Ampicillin, 100 μg/mL
  Growth temperature: 37°C
  Growth strain: DH5alpha
  Copy number: Low Copy
Gene/Insert
  Gene/Insert name: PE2
  Species: Synthetic
  Promoter: L-arabinose-inducible promoter PBAD
  Cloning method: Gibson Cloning
Terms and licenses: Academic/Nonprofit Terms; Industry Terms: Not Available to Industry
How to cite: Sp_PE was a gift from Quanjiang Ji (Addgene plasmid # 212038 ; http://n2t.net/addgene:212038 ; RRID:Addgene_212038)
