[The description below was written by a language model from this plasmid's Addgene catalogue record and pLannotate feature annotations shown in this document.]
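Description:
Sp_PE is a bacterial CRISPR expression plasmid that produces the PE2 prime editor protein for genome editing in E. coli. It is built on a p15A-origin backbone, recorded as low copy, and is selected with ampicillin through a β-lactamase gene driven by its own bla promoter. Because p15A is compatible with ColE1-type origins, a plasmid of this design can coexist in the same cell with a second plasmid, although the record does not describe any specific companion construct. No guide RNA cassette is annotated in the roughly 9.9 kb sequence, so the prime-editing guide RNA is presumably supplied separately.

The payload is a synthetic PE2 open reading frame placed under the L-arabinose-inducible araBAD (PBAD) promoter, with the araC regulator gene encoded divergently upstream. AraC represses the promoter in the absence of arabinose and activates it when the sugar is present, giving controllable editor expression. The coding region consists of the Streptococcus pyogenes Cas9 H840A nickase, in which the HNH domain is inactivated so that only one DNA strand is cut, followed after a short unannotated gap by a segment that the annotation software matches to Moloney murine leukemia virus gag-pol. In the PE2 architecture this segment corresponds to the reverse transcriptase domain, despite the integrase-focused text of the automated annotation. Transcription ends at a phage λ tL3 terminator. In prime editing, the nickase opens the target strand and the reverse transcriptase copies the desired edit from the guide RNA extension into the genome. The plasmid belongs to a bacterial prime-editing platform whose associated publication title describes improving editing by inhibiting DNA exonucleases.
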