Features (pLannotate 1.2.2; 8 found; start..end, strand, type, name):
     40..915     -  CDS            araC: ARAC_ECOLI - Experimental evidence at protein level: Swiss-Prot protein existence level 1. Transcription factor that regulates the expression of several genes involved in the transport and metabolism of L-arabinose (PubMed:4362626, PubMed:328165, PubMed:6251457, PubMed:2962192, PubMed:6319708, PubMed:2231717, PubMed:1447222). Functions both as a positive and a negative regulator (PubMed:328165, PubMed:6251457). In the presence of arabinose, activates the expression of the araBAD, araE, araFGH and araJ promoters (PubMed:4362626, PubMed:328165, PubMed:6251457, PubMed:2962192, PubMed:6319708, Pub
    942..1226    +  promoter       araBAD promoter: araBAD; promoter of the L-arabinose operon of E. coli; the araC regulatory gene is transcribed in the opposite direction (Guzman et al., 1995)
   1270..5373    +  CDS            Cas9(H840A): nickase mutant of the Cas9 endonuclease from the Streptococcus pyogenes Type II CRISPR/Cas system generates RNA-guided single strand nicks in DNA due to the H840A mutation in the HNH catalytic domain
   5473..7503    +  CDS            gag-pol (fragment): POL_MLVMS - Experimental evidence at protein level: Swiss-Prot protein existence level 1. [Integrase]: Catalyzes viral DNA integration into the host chromosome, by performing a series of DNA cutting and joining reactions. This enzyme activity takes place after virion entry into a cell and reverse transcription of the RNA genome in dsDNA. The first step in the integration process is 3' processing. This step requires a complex comprising the viral genome, matrix protein and integrase. This complex is called the pre-integration complex (PIC). The integrase protein removes 2 nucleotides from each
   7549..7793    +  terminator     λ tL3 terminator: transcription terminator tL3 from phage λ
   7821..8366    -  rep_origin     p15A ori: Plasmids containing the medium-copy-number p15A origin of replication can be propagated in E. coli cells that contain a second plasmid with the ColE1 origin.
   8952..9812    -  CDS            AmpR: β-lactamase; bla; confers resistance to ampicillin, carbenicillin, and related antibiotics
   9813..9917    -  promoter       AmpR promoter: bla
>Addgene plasmid #212038 | Sp_PE | addgene full sequence | sequence record 423075 | Addgene NGS Result
CACATTTCCCCGAAAAGTGCCACCTGCATCGATTTATTATGACAACTTGACGGCTACATCATTCACTTTT
TCTTCACAACCGGCACGGAACTCGCTCGGGCTGGCCCCGGTGCATTTTTTAAATACCCGCGAGAAGTAGA
GTTGATCGTCAAAACCAACATTGCGACCGACGGTGGCGATAGGCATCCGGGTGGTGCTCAAAAGCAGCTT
CGCCTGGCTGATACGTTGGTCCTCGCGCCAGCTTAAGACGCTAATCCCTAACTGCTGGCGGAAAAGATGT
GACAGACGCGACGGCGACAAGCAAACATGCTGTGCGACGCTGGCGATATCAAAATTGCTGTCTGCCAGGT
GATCGCTGATGTACTGACAAGCCTCGCGTACCCGATTATCCATCGGTGGATGGAGCGACTCGTTAATCGC
TTCCATGCGCCGCAGTAACAATTGCTCAAGCAGATTTATCGCCAGCAGCTCCGAATAGCGCCCTTCCCCT
TGCCCGGCGTTAATGATTTGCCCAAACAGGTCGCTGAAATGCGGCTGGTGCGCTTCATCCGGGCGAAAGA
ACCCCGTATTGGCAAATATTGACGGCCAGTTAAGCCATTCATGCCAGTAGGCGCGCGGACGAAAGTAAAC
CCACTGGTGATACCATTCGCGAGCCTCCGGATGACGACCGTAGTGATGAATCTCTCCTGGCGGGAACAGC
AAAATATCACCCGGTCGGCAAACAAATTCTCGTCCCTGATTTTTCACCACCCCCTGACCGCGAATGGTGA
GATTGAGAATATAACCTTTCATTCCCAGCGGTCGGTCGATAAAAAAATCGAGATAACCGTTGGCCTCAAT
CGGCGTTAAACCCGCCACCAGATGGGCATTAAACGAGTATCCCGGCAGCAGGGGATCATTTTGCGCTTCA
GCCATACTTTTCATACTCCCGCCATTCAGAGAAGAAACCAATTGTCCATATTGCATCAGACATTGCCGTC
ACTGCGTCTTTTACTGGCTCTTCTCGCTAACCAAACCGGTAACCCCGCTTATTAAAAGCATTCTGTAACA
AAGCGGGACCAAAGCCATGACAAAAACGCGTAACAAAAGTGTCTATAATCACGGCAGAAAAGTCCACATT
GATTATTTGCACGGCGTCACACTTTGCTATGCCATAGCATTTTTATCCATAAGATTAGCGGATCCTACCT
GACGCTTTTTATCGCAACTCTCTACTGTTTCTCCATACCCGTTTTTTTGGGAATTCGAGCTCTAAGGAGG
TTATAAAAAATGGATAAGAAATACTCAATAGGCTTAGATATCGGCACAAATAGCGTCGGATGGGCGGTGA
TCACTGATGAATATAAGGTTCCGTCTAAAAAGTTCAAGGTTCTGGGAAATACAGACCGCCACAGTATCAA
AAAAAATCTTATAGGGGCTCTTTTATTTGACAGTGGAGAGACAGCGGAAGCGACTCGTCTCAAACGGACA
GCTCGTAGAAGGTATACACGTCGGAAGAATCGTATTTGTTATCTACAGGAGATTTTTTCAAATGAGATGG
CGAAAGTAGATGATAGTTTCTTTCATCGACTTGAAGAGTCTTTTTTGGTGGAAGAAGACAAGAAGCATGA
ACGTCATCCTATTTTTGGAAATATAGTAGATGAAGTTGCTTATCATGAGAAATATCCAACTATCTATCAT
CTGCGAAAAAAATTGGTAGATTCTACTGATAAAGCGGATTTGCGCTTAATCTATTTGGCCTTAGCGCATA
TGATTAAGTTTCGTGGTCATTTTTTGATTGAGGGAGATTTAAATCCTGATAATAGTGATGTGGACAAACT
ATTTATCCAGTTGGTACAAACCTACAATCAATTATTTGAAGAAAACCCTATTAACGCAAGTGGAGTAGAT
GCTAAAGCGATTCTTTCTGCACGATTGAGTAAATCAAGACGATTAGAAAATCTCATTGCTCAGCTCCCCG
GTGAGAAGAAAAATGGCTTATTTGGGAATCTCATTGCTTTGTCATTGGGTTTGACCCCTAATTTTAAATC
AAATTTTGATTTGGCAGAAGATGCTAAATTACAGCTTTCAAAAGATACTTACGATGATGATTTAGATAAT
TTATTGGCGCAAATTGGAGATCAATATGCTGATTTGTTTTTGGCAGCTAAGAATTTATCAGATGCTATTT
TACTTTCAGATATCCTAAGAGTAAATACTGAAATAACTAAGGCTCCCCTATCAGCTTCAATGATTAAACG
CTACGATGAACATCATCAAGACTTGACTCTTTTAAAAGCTTTAGTTCGACAACAACTTCCAGAAAAGTAT
AAAGAAATCTTTTTTGATCAATCAAAAAACGGATATGCAGGTTATATTGATGGGGGAGCTAGCCAAGAAG
AATTTTATAAATTTATCAAACCAATTTTAGAAAAAATGGATGGTACTGAGGAATTATTGGTGAAACTAAA
TCGTGAAGATTTGCTGCGCAAGCAACGGACCTTTGACAACGGCTCTATTCCCCATCAAATTCACTTGGGT
GAGCTGCATGCTATTTTGAGAAGACAAGAAGACTTTTATCCATTTTTAAAAGACAATCGTGAGAAGATTG
AAAAAATCTTGACTTTTCGAATTCCTTATTATGTTGGTCCATTGGCGCGTGGCAATAGTCGTTTTGCATG
GATGACTCGGAAATCTGAAGAAACAATTACCCCATGGAATTTTGAAGAAGTTGTCGATAAAGGTGCTTCA
GCTCAATCATTTATTGAACGCATGACAAACTTTGATAAAAATCTTCCAAATGAAAAAGTACTACCAAAAC
ATAGTTTGCTTTATGAGTATTTTACGGTTTATAACGAATTGACAAAGGTCAAATATGTTACTGAAGGAAT
GCGAAAACCAGCATTTCTTTCAGGTGAACAGAAGAAAGCCATTGTTGATTTACTCTTCAAAACAAATCGA
AAAGTAACCGTTAAGCAATTAAAAGAAGATTATTTCAAAAAAATAGAATGTTTTGATAGTGTTGAAATTT
CAGGAGTTGAAGATAGATTTAATGCTTCATTAGGTACCTACCATGATTTGCTAAAAATTATTAAAGATAA
AGATTTTTTGGATAATGAAGAAAATGAAGATATCTTAGAGGATATTGTTTTAACATTGACCTTATTTGAA
GATAGGGAGATGATTGAGGAAAGACTTAAAACATATGCTCACCTCTTTGATGATAAGGTGATGAAACAGC
TTAAACGTCGCCGTTATACTGGTTGGGGACGTTTGTCTCGAAAATTGATTAATGGTATTAGGGATAAGCA
ATCTGGCAAAACAATATTAGATTTTTTGAAATCAGATGGTTTTGCCAATCGCAATTTTATGCAGCTGATC
CATGATGATAGTTTGACATTTAAAGAAGACATTCAAAAAGCACAAGTGTCTGGACAAGGCGATAGTTTAC
ATGAACATATTGCAAATTTAGCTGGTAGCCCTGCTATTAAAAAAGGTATTTTACAGACTGTAAAAGTTGT
TGATGAATTGGTCAAAGTAATGGGGCGGCATAAGCCAGAAAATATCGTTATTGAAATGGCACGTGAAAAT
CAGACAACTCAAAAGGGCCAGAAAAATTCGCGAGAGCGTATGAAACGAATCGAAGAAGGTATCAAAGAAT
TAGGAAGTCAGATTCTTAAAGAGCATCCTGTTGAAAATACTCAATTGCAAAATGAAAAGCTCTATCTCTA
TTATCTCCAAAATGGAAGAGACATGTATGTGGACCAAGAATTAGATATTAATCGTTTAAGTGATTATGAT
GTCGATGCTATTGTTCCACAAAGTTTCCTTAAAGACGATTCAATAGACAATAAGGTCTTAACGCGTTCTG
ATAAAAATCGTGGTAAATCGGATAACGTTCCAAGTGAAGAAGTAGTCAAAAAGATGAAAAACTATTGGAG
ACAACTTCTAAACGCCAAGTTAATCACTCAACGTAAGTTTGATAATTTAACGAAAGCTGAACGTGGAGGT
TTGAGTGAACTTGATAAAGCTGGTTTTATCAAACGCCAATTGGTTGAAACTCGCCAAATCACTAAGCATG
TGGCACAAATTTTGGATAGTCGCATGAATACTAAATACGATGAAAATGATAAACTTATTCGAGAGGTTAA
AGTGATTACCTTAAAATCTAAATTAGTTTCTGACTTCCGAAAAGATTTCCAATTCTATAAAGTACGTGAG
ATTAACAATTACCATCATGCCCATGATGCGTATCTAAATGCCGTCGTTGGAACTGCTTTGATTAAGAAAT
ATCCAAAACTTGAATCGGAGTTTGTCTATGGTGATTATAAAGTTTATGATGTTCGTAAAATGATTGCTAA
GTCTGAGCAAGAAATAGGCAAAGCAACCGCAAAATATTTCTTTTACTCTAATATCATGAACTTCTTCAAA
ACAGAAATTACACTTGCAAATGGAGAGATTCGCAAACGCCCTCTAATCGAAACTAATGGGGAAACTGGAG
AAATTGTCTGGGATAAAGGGCGAGATTTTGCCACAGTGCGCAAAGTATTGTCCATGCCCCAAGTCAATAT
TGTCAAGAAAACAGAAGTACAGACAGGCGGATTCTCCAAGGAGTCAATTTTACCAAAAAGAAATTCGGAC
AAGCTTATTGCTCGTAAAAAAGACTGGGATCCAAAAAAATATGGTGGTTTTGATAGTCCAACGGTAGCTT
ATTCAGTCCTAGTGGTTGCTAAGGTGGAAAAAGGGAAATCGAAGAAGTTAAAATCCGTTAAAGAGTTACT
AGGGATCACAATTATGGAAAGAAGTTCCTTTGAAAAAAATCCGATTGACTTTTTAGAAGCTAAAGGATAT
AAGGAAGTTAAAAAAGACTTAATCATTAAACTACCTAAATATAGTCTTTTTGAGTTAGAAAACGGTCGTA
AACGGATGCTGGCTAGTGCCGGAGAATTACAAAAAGGAAATGAGCTGGCTCTGCCAAGCAAATATGTGAA
TTTTTTATATTTAGCTAGTCATTATGAAAAGTTGAAGGGTAGTCCAGAAGATAACGAACAAAAACAATTG
TTTGTGGAGCAGCATAAGCATTATTTAGATGAGATTATTGAGCAAATCAGTGAATTTTCTAAGCGTGTTA
TTTTAGCAGATGCCAATTTAGATAAAGTTCTTAGTGCATATAACAAACATAGAGACAAACCAATACGTGA
ACAAGCAGAAAATATTATTCATTTATTTACGTTGACGAATCTTGGAGCTCCCGCTGCTTTTAAATATTTT
GATACAACAATTGATCGTAAACGATATACGTCTACAAAAGAAGTTTTAGATGCCACTCTTATCCATCAAT
CCATCACTGGTCTTTATGAAACACGCATTGATTTGAGTCAGCTAGGAGGTGACAGCGGCGGTTCTTCCGG
CGGCTCCAGCGGTTCCGAAACTCCGGGTACCTCTGAATCTGCGACCCCGGAATCTTCTGGCGGCAGCTCT
GGCGGTAGCAGCACCCTGAACATCGAAGATGAATATCGTCTGCACGAAACCTCTAAAGAGCCGGACGTTT
CCCTGGGCAGCACCTGGCTGTCCGATTTCCCGCAGGCGTGGGCGGAAACCGGCGGCATGGGTCTGGCGGT
TCGCCAGGCGCCGCTGATCATCCCGCTGAAAGCGACCTCTACCCCGGTAAGCATCAAACAGTATCCGATG
AGCCAGGAAGCGCGTTTAGGTATCAAACCGCATATTCAGCGCCTGCTGGATCAGGGTATTCTGGTGCCGT
GCCAGTCTCCGTGGAACACTCCACTGCTTCCGGTCAAAAAACCGGGTACCAACGACTACCGTCCGGTACA
GGATCTGCGTGAAGTTAACAAACGTGTTGAAGATATCCATCCGACCGTACCGAACCCGTATAACCTGCTG
TCTGGCCTGCCGCCGAGCCACCAGTGGTACACCGTGCTGGATTTGAAAGATGCGTTTTTCTGTCTGCGCC
TGCATCCGACCTCCCAACCGCTGTTCGCCTTCGAATGGCGTGATCCGGAGATGGGTATTAGCGGCCAGCT
GACTTGGACTCGTCTGCCGCAGGGCTTCAAAAACAGCCCGACGCTCTTCAACGAAGCGCTGCATCGTGAC
CTGGCCGATTTCCGTATCCAGCACCCGGATCTGATCTTGCTGCAGTACGTGGACGACCTGCTGCTGGCGG
CAACGTCGGAACTGGACTGTCAGCAGGGCACTCGTGCACTGCTGCAGACCCTGGGTAACCTGGGTTATCG
TGCATCTGCTAAAAAAGCCCAGATCTGTCAGAAACAGGTTAAATACCTCGGCTACTTGCTGAAAGAAGGC
CAGCGCTGGCTTACCGAAGCTCGTAAAGAGACTGTGATGGGTCAGCCGACGCCGAAAACCCCGCGCCAAC
TGCGTGAATTCCTGGGTAAAGCTGGCTTCTGCCGTCTGTTCATTCCGGGCTTTGCTGAAATGGCGGCTCC
GCTGTATCCACTGACCAAACCGGGTACCCTGTTCAACTGGGGCCCTGACCAGCAGAAAGCATACCAGGAA
ATTAAACAGGCTCTTCTGACCGCGCCGGCACTGGGCCTGCCGGATCTGACCAAACCGTTCGAACTGTTTG
TTGATGAAAAACAGGGTTACGCGAAAGGCGTCCTGACCCAGAAACTGGGTCCGTGGCGCCGCCCGGTGGC
GTACCTGAGCAAAAAACTGGATCCGGTTGCAGCAGGTTGGCCGCCGTGCCTGCGCATGGTTGCTGCGATT
GCTGTGTTGACCAAAGATGCTGGTAAACTGACCATGGGTCAGCCGCTGGTGATCCTGGCTCCGCACGCTG
TTGAAGCGCTGGTAAAACAGCCGCCGGACCGCTGGTTGTCTAACGCCCGTATGACCCACTATCAGGCTCT
GCTGCTGGACACCGACCGTGTTCAGTTCGGCCCAGTGGTGGCACTGAATCCAGCGACCCTGCTGCCACTG
CCGGAAGAGGGTCTGCAGCACAACTGCCTTGATATCCTGGCCGAAGCGCACGGTACCCGTCCGGACTTAA
CCGATCAGCCGCTGCCGGATGCTGATCATACCTGGTATACCGACGGTTCCTCTTTGTTGCAGGAAGGTCA
GCGTAAAGCGGGTGCGGCCGTTACCACCGAAACTGAAGTAATTTGGGCCAAGGCGCTCCCGGCGGGCACG
TCCGCGCAGCGCGCTGAACTCATCGCACTGACCCAGGCGTTGAAAATGGCAGAAGGCAAAAAACTGAATG
TGTACACTGATTCCCGCTACGCGTTCGCAACCGCTCACATCCACGGCGAAATCTACCGCCGTCGCGGCTG
GCTGACTAGCGAAGGTAAAGAAATTAAAAATAAAGATGAAATCCTGGCACTGCTGAAAGCACTGTTCCTG
CCGAAACGTCTGTCTATCATTCACTGCCCAGGCCACCAGAAGGGCCACTCCGCTGAAGCACGTGGTAACC
GCATGGCTGATCAGGCAGCACGTAAAGCGGCAATTACCGAAACCCCGGACACCTCTACCCTGCTGATCGA
AAACTCTTCGCCGAGCGGTGGCTCTAAACGTACCGCTGACGGCTCCGAATTTGAATAACGCATCCTCACG
ATAATATCCGGGTAGGCGCAATCACTTTCGTCTACTCCGTTACAAAGCGAGGCTGGGTATTTCCCGGCCT
TTCTGTTATCCGAAATCCACTGAAAGCACAGCGGCTGGCTGAGGAGATAAATAATAAACGAGGGGCTGTA
TGCACAAAGCATCTTCTGTTGAGTTAAGAACGAGTATCGAGATGGCACATAGCCTTGCTCAAATTGGAAT
CAGGTTTGTGCCAATACCAGTAGAAACAGACGAAGAATCCATGGGTATGGTTTCCATAGGCTCCGCCCCC
CTGACAAGCATCACGAAATCTGACGCTCAAATCAGTGGTGGCGAAACCCGACAGGACTATAAAGATACCA
GGCGTTTCCCCCTGGCGGCTCCCTCGTGCGCTCTCCTGTTCCTGCCTTTCGGTTTACCGGTGTCATTCCG
CTGTTATGGCCGCGTTTGTCTCATTCCACGCCTGACACTCAGTTCCGGGTAGGCAGTTCGCTCCAAGCTG
GACTGTATGCACGAACCCCCCGTTCAGTCCGACCGCTGCGCCTTATCCGGTAACTATCGTCTTGAGTCCA
ACCCGGAAAGACATGCAAAAGCACCACTGGCAGCAGCCACTGGTAATTGATTTAGAGGAGTTAGTCTTGA
AGTCATGCGCCGGTTAAGGCTAAACTGAAAGGACAAGTTTTGGTGACTGCGCTCCTCCAAGCCAGTTACC
TCGGTTCAAAGAGTTGGTAGCTCAGAGAACCTTCGAAAAACCGCCCTGCAAGGCGGTTTTTTCGTTTTCA
GAGCAAGAGATTACGCGCAGACCAAAACGATCTCAAGTCGCAAACGCTGTTTGCTCCTCTACAAAACAGA
CCTTAAAACCCTAAAGGCTTAAGTAGCACCCTCGCAAGCTCGGTTGCGGCCGCAATCGGGCAAATCGCTG
AATATTCCTTTTGTCTCCGACCATCAGGCACCTGAGTCGCTGTCTTTTTCGTGACATTCAGTTCGCTGCG
CTCACGGCTCTGGCAGTGAATGGGGGTAAATGGCACTACAGGCGCCTTTTATGGATTCATGCAAGGAAAC
TACCCATAATACAAGAAAAGCCCGTCACGGGCTTCTCAGGGCGTTTTATGGCGGGTCTGCTATGTGGTGC
TATCTGACTTTTTGCTGTTCAGCAGTTCCTGCCCTCTGATTTTCCAGTCTGACCACTTCGGATTATCCCG
TGACAGGTCATTCAGACTGGCTAATGCACCCAGTAAGGCAGCGGTATCATCAACGGGGTCTGACGCTCAG
TGGAACGAAAACTCACGTTAAGGGATTTTGGTCATGAGATTATCAAAAAGGATCTTCACCTAGATCCTTT
TAAATTAAAAATGAAGTTTTAAATCAATCTAAAGTATATATGAGTAAACTTGGTCTGACAGTTACCAATG
CTTAATCAGTGAGGCACCTATCTCAGCGATCTGTCTATTTCGTTCATCCATAGTTGCCTGACTCCCCGTC
GTGTAGATAACTACGATACGGGAGGGCTTACCATCTGGCCCCAGTGCTGCAATGATACCGCGAGACCCAC
GCTCACCGGCTCCAGATTTATCAGCAATAAACCAGCCAGCCGGAAGGGCCGAGCGCAGAAGTGGTCCTGC
AACTTTATCCGCCTCCATCCAGTCTATTAATTGTTGCCGGGAAGCTAGAGTAAGTAGTTCGCCAGTTAAT
AGTTTGCGCAACGTTGTTGCCATTGCTACAGGCATCGTGGTGTCACGCTCGTCGTTTGGTATGGCTTCAT
TCAGCTCCGGTTCCCAACGATCAAGGCGAGTTACATGATCCCCCATGTTGTGCAAAAAAGCGGTTAGCTC
CTTCGGTCCTCCGATCGTTGTCAGAAGTAAGTTGGCCGCAGTGTTATCACTCATGGTTATGGCAGCACTG
CATAATTCTCTTACTGTCATGCCATCCGTAAGATGCTTTTCTGTGACTGGTGAGTACTCAACCAAGTCAT
TCTGAGAATAGTGTATGCGGCGACCGAGTTGCTCTTGCCCGGCGTCAATACGGGATAATACCGCGCCACA
TAGCAGAACTTTAAAAGTGCTCATCATTGGAAAACGTTCTTCGGGGCGAAAACTCTCAAGGATCTTACCG
CTGTTGAGATCCAGTTCGATGTAACCCACTCGTGCACCCAACTGATCTTCAGCATCTTTTACTTTCACCA
GCGTTTCTGGGTGAGCAAAAACAGGAAGGCAAAATGCCGCAAAAAAGGGAATAAGGGCGACACGGAAATG
TTGAATACTCATACTCTTCCTTTTTCAATATTATTGAAGCATTTATCAGGGTTATTGTCTCATGAGCGGA
TACATATTTGAATGTATTTAGAAAAATAAACAAATAGGGGTTCCGCG
